>Addgene plasmid #54126 | mEmerald-ILK-C-14 | depositor partial sequence | sequence record 84293 | insert sequence
TGACGTCAGATCCGCTAGCGCTACCGGTCGCCACCATGGTGAGCAAGGGCGAGGAGCTGTTCACCGGGGT
GGTGCCCATCCTGGTCGAGCTGGACGGCGACGTAAACGGCCACAAGTTCAGCGTGTCCGGCGAGGGCGAG
GGCGATGCCACCTACGGCAAGCTGACCCTGAAGTTCATCTGCACCACCGGCAAGCTGCCCGTGCCCTGGC
CCACCCTCGTGACCACCTTGACCTACGGCGTGCAGTGCTTCGCCCGCTACCCCGACCACATGAAGCAGCA
CGACTTCTTCAAGTCCGCCATGCCCGAAGGCTACGTCCAGGAGCGCACCATCTTCTTCAAGGACGACGGC
AACTACAAGACCCGCGCCGAGGTGAAGTTCGAGGGCGACACCCTGGTGAACCGCATCGAGCTGAAGGGCA
TCGACTTCAAGGAGGACGGCAACATCCTGGGGCACAAGCTGGAGTACAACTACAACAGCCACAAGGTCTA
TATCACCGCCGACAAGCAGAAGAACGGCATCAAGGTGAACTTCAAGACCCGCCACAACATCGAGGACGGC
AGCGTGCAGCTCGCCGACCACTACCAGCAGAACACCCCCATCGGCGACGGCCCCGTGCTGCTGCCCGACA
ACCACTACCTGAGCACCCAGTCCAAGCTGAGCAAAGACCCCAACGAGAAGCGCGATCACATGGTCCTGCT
GGAGTTCGTGACCGCCGCCGGGATCACTCTCGGCATGGACGAGCTGTACAAGTCCGGACTCAGATCTCGA
GGAAGCGGCGGATCTGGGAGTGGCGACGACATTTTCACTCAGTGCCGGGAGGGCAACGCAGTCGCCGTTC
GCCTGTGGCTGGACAACACGGAGAACGACCTCAACCAGGGGGACGATCATGGCTTCTCCCCCTTGCACTG
GGCCTGCCGAGAGGGCCGCTCTGCTGTGGTTGAGATGTTGATCATGCGGGGGGCACGGATCAATGTAATG
AACCGTGGGGATGACACCCCCCTGCATCTGGCAGCCAGTCATGGACACCGTGATATTGTACAGAAGCTAT
TGCAGTACAAGGCAGACATCAATGCAGTGAATGAACATGGGAATGTGCCCCTGCACTATGCCTGTTTTTG
GGGCCAAGATCAAGTGGCAGAGGACCTGGTGGCAAATGGGGCCCTTGTCAGCATCTGTAACAAGTATGGA
GAGATGCCTGTGGACAAAGCCAAGGCACCCCTGAGAGAGCTTCTCCGAGAGCGGGCAGAGAAGATGGGCC
AGAATCTCAACCGTATTCCATACAAGGACACATTCTGGAAGGGGACCACCCGCACTCGGCCCCGAAATGG
AACCCTGAACAAACACTCTGGCATTGACTTCAAACAGCTTAACTTCCTGACGAAGCTCAACGAGAATCAC
TCTGGAGAGCTATGGAAGGGCCGCTGGCAGGGCAATGACATTGTCGTGAAGGTGCTGAAGGTTCGAGACT
GGAGTACAAGGAAGAGCAGGGACTTCAATGAAGAGTGTCCCCGGCTCAGGATTTTCTCGCATCCAAATGT
GCTCCCAGTGCTAGGTGCCTGCCAGTCTCCACCTGCTCCTCATCCTACTCTCATCACACACTGGATGCCA
TATGGATCCCTCTACAATGTACTACATGAAGGCACCAATTTCGTCGTGGACCAGAGCCAGGCTGTGAAGT
TTGCTTTGGACATGGCAAGGGGCATGGCCTTCCTACACACACTAGAGCCCCTCATCCCACGACATGCACT
CAATAGCCGTAGTGTAATGATTGATGAGGACATGACTGCCCGAATTAGCATGGCTGATGTCAAGTTCTCT
TTCCAATGTCCTGGTCGCATGTATGCACCTGCCTGGGTAGCCCCCGAAGCTCTGCAGAAGAAGCCTGAAG
ACACAAACAGACGCTCAGCAGACATGTGGAGTTTTGCAGTGCTTCTGTGGGAACTGGTGACACGGGAGGT
ACCCTTTGCTGACCTCTCCAATATGGAGATTGGAATGAAGGTGGCATTGGAAGGCCTTCGGCCTACCATC
CCACCAGGTATTTCCCCTCATGTGTGTAAGCTCATGAAGATCTGCATGAATGAAGACCCTGCAAAGCGAC
CCAAATTTGACATGATTGTGCCTATCCTTGAGAAGATGCAGGACAAGTAGGAATTCTGCAGTCGACGGTA
CCGCGGGCCCGGGATCCACCGGATCTAGATAACTGATCATAATCAGCCATACCACATTT
