>Addgene plasmid #54126 | mEmerald-ILK-C-14 | addgene partial sequence | sequence record 88961 | EGFP-C 5'-CATGGTCCTGCTGGAGTTCGTG-3'
TCGGCATGGACGAGCTGTACAAGTCCGGACTCAGATCTCGAGGAAGCGGCGGATCTGGGAGTGGCGACGA
CATTTTCACTCAGTGCCGGGAGGGCAACGCAGTCGCCGTTCGCCTGTGGCTGGACAACACGGAGAACGAC
CTCAACCAGGGGGACGATCATGGCTTCTCCCCCTTGCACTGGGCCTGCCGAGAGGGCCGCTCTGCTGTGG
TTGAGATGTTGATCATGCGGGGGGCACGGATCAATGTAATGAACCGTGGGGATGACACCCCCCTGCATCT
GGCAGCCAGTCATGGACACCGTGATATTGTACAGAAGCTATTGCAGTACAAGGCAGACATCAATGCAGTG
AATGAACATGGGAATGTGCCCCTGCACTATGCCTGTTTTTGGGGCCAAGATCAAGTGGCAGAGGACCTGG
TGGCAAATGGGGCCCTTGTCAGCATCTGTAACAAGTATGGAGAGATGCCTGTGGACAAAGCCAAGGCACC
CCTGAGAGAGCTTCTCCGAGAGCGGGCAGAGAAGATGGGCCAGAATCTCAACCGTATTCCATACAAGGAC
ACATTCTGGAAGGGGACCACCCGCACTCGGCCCCGAAATGGAACCCTGAACAAACACTCTGGCATTGACT
TCAAACAGCTTAACTTCCTGACGAAGCTCAACGAGAATCACTCTGGAGAGCTATGGAAGGGCCGCTGGCA
GGGCAATGACATTGTCGTGAAGGTGCTGAAGGTTCGAGACTGGAGTACAAGGAAGAGCAGGGACTTCAAT
GAAGAGTGTCCCCGGCTCAGGATTTTCTCGCATCCAAATGTGCTCCCAGTGCTAGGTGCCTGCCAGTCTC
CACCTGCTCCTCATCCTACTCTCATCACACACTGGATGCCATATGGATCCCTCTACAATGTACTACATGA
A
