[The description below was written by a language model from this plasmid's Addgene catalogue record.]
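Description:
mEmerald-ILK-C-14 is a mammalian expression plasmid built on the mEmerald-C1 backbone (about 4.75 kb without insert), a C1-style fluorescent protein fusion vector. It is propagated in E. coli as a high-copy plasmid under kanamycin selection, and it carries a neomycin resistance marker so that transfected mammalian cells can be selected with G418. The record does not include a feature table, so the origin of replication and other backbone elements are not itemised. The listed 3′ sequencing primer implies an SV40 polyadenylation signal downstream of the insert.

The payload is human integrin-linked kinase (ILK), expressed from the CMV promoter for strong constitutive transcription in mammalian cells. The green fluorescent protein mEmerald, a GFP derivative, is supplied by the backbone and sits at the N terminus of ILK, so the product is an mEmerald-ILK fusion. The "C-14" in the name probably refers to the C-type vector layout and a linker length between the two proteins, but the record does not state this, and the cloning method is recorded as unknown.

ILK is a component of integrin-associated adhesion complexes, and the fusion is recorded as localising to focal adhesions. The construct therefore serves as a fluorescent focal adhesion marker for imaging in transfected cells, with excitation at 487 nm and emission at 509 nm. These values are compatible with standard GFP or FITC filter sets.
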