Addgene plasmid #54126: mEmerald-ILK-C-14
Purpose: Localization: Focal Adhesions, Excitation: 487, Emission: 509
Depositing lab: Michael Davidson. Depositing organization: Florida State University, Tallahassee.
Backbone
  Vector backbone: mEmerald-C1
  Backbone size w/o insert (bp): 4750
  Vector type: Mammalian Expression
  Selectable markers: Neomycin (select with G418)
Growth in bacteria
  Bacterial resistance: Kanamycin, 50 μg/mL
  Growth temperature: 37°C
  Growth strain: DH5alpha
  Copy number: High Copy
Gene/Insert
  Gene/Insert name: ILK (alt name: NM_004517.2)
  Species: H. sapiens (human)
  Entrez Gene: ILK (a.k.a. HEL-S-28, ILK-1, ILK-2, P59, p59ILK)
  Promoter: CMV
  Tag / fusion protein: mEmerald (N terminal on backbone)
  Cloning method: Unknown
  Sequencing primers: 5′ CMV-F; 3′ SV40pA-R
Terms and licenses: Academic/Nonprofit Terms; Industry Terms
Depositor comments: . Excitation = 487; Emission = 509. Localization data: Integrin-Linked Kinase/FAs
How to cite: mEmerald-ILK-C-14 was a gift from Michael Davidson (Addgene plasmid # 54126 ; http://n2t.net/addgene:54126 ; RRID:Addgene_54126)
